>Addgene plasmid #110733 | pGL410-BRN2p | addgene full sequence | sequence record 214275 | Addgene NGS Result
GGCCTAACTGGCCGGTACCTGAGCTCGCTAGCCTCGAAGCCTTGATGGGAATGACTTACAAGCCGCGGTG
CGGGCTGAGCCTGCCTCTCTCGGGGTTCTTTCCCCAAGGGAGTGGGAGACAATTGGGCCTGGAACCTAAA
AGGAAGAGAGCCTGTGCTAGCCGCGGGGTAGAGGGGAAGGAGAAGAGCTTTGGGCAGAAGTGTCCGCACA
CCCTGGAGCAAGAGACACTTGTGCACTGAAATTCTAACCGTGGGATGCAAGGAGAGTTGAACAGGGGAAC
AGGTCTGGCTCTTGGCTCTAGGTTTAAGAGATACACACTGTGCGTGTGTCCCTAGGTGAATAAAATCCGA
CTCCCGCTGGCTCGGTGCGACCCAGCTTTTCCCTTACCCCCTCCGTTTCCCCATCTTAAAGCCCTATTGG
GAAACGAAAGTGGACACCACTGCCTCCCGCCCCCCACCCCAATCCAAGTCTTCCAAGTGTCTGTGGCCGA
TAAGAGCACCGGGACCGCCCCCCCGCCGGTCTTCTCTGCCTGGGAGACAGATGGGGGGCGGGGCCCATCC
GAGAGAGGGCGGAGGAGGCCCCGGGTGAGGAAGAAGCGGGGGGGTGAGAACTGAGAGAATCTGAATCGGG
AGGCGAAGGGGACGGGGAGGAGGGCTAGGAGGACTCCGAGCCCGGGGGAGGGGGAGGGAGTAGCTCTGCG
CCAATCAGTGGCGCCGGCCTGGGAGGTTGCTAGCGGTATCCACGTAAATCAAAGGGCGCGGAGCCAATGG
GAGGGGGCGGAGGGGGCGGGGTCCAGGCGCGTGCCGCTGCGAGCCGGCGCTGCCAAGAGGGCGGGAGAGA
GCTGGAGAGAGCAGGGAGAGGGGGGAGCGCCGAGCTAGTCAGAGAGTGAGCGAGAGCGAGAAGGAGGGAG
AGGAGGAGAAAGAGAGCGAGGGCGGGCGGGAGGCGGCGGCGGCGGCAGCAGCAGCAGTAATAGCAGGAGC
AGCAACAGAAGGCGTCGGAGCGGGCGTCGGAGCTGCCCGCTGTGGGAGAGAGAGGAGACAGAAAGAGCGA
TCTGGCCTCGGCGGCCAAGCTTGGCAATCCGGTACTGTTGGTAAAGCCACCATGGAAGATGCCAAAAACA
TTAAGAAGGGCCCAGCGCCATTCTACCCACTCGAAGACGGGACCGCCGGCGAGCAGCTGCACAAAGCCAT
GAAGCGCTACGCCCTGGTGCCCGGCACCATCGCCTTTACCGACGCACATATCGAGGTGGACATTACCTAC
GCCGAGTACTTCGAGATGAGCGTTCGGCTGGCAGAAGCTATGAAGCGCTATGGGCTGAATACAAACCATC
GGATCGTGGTGTGCAGCGAGAATAGCTTGCAGTTCTTCATGCCCGTGTTGGGTGCCCTGTTCATCGGTGT
GGCTGTGGCCCCAGCTAACGACATCTACAACGAGCGCGAGCTGCTGAACAGCATGGGCATCAGCCAGCCC
ACCGTCGTATTCGTGAGCAAGAAAGGGCTGCAAAAGATCCTCAACGTGCAAAAGAAGCTACCGATCATAC
AAAAGATCATCATCATGGATAGCAAGACCGACTACCAGGGCTTCCAAAGCATGTACACCTTCGTGACTTC
CCATTTGCCACCCGGCTTCAACGAGTACGACTTCGTGCCCGAGAGCTTCGACCGGGACAAAACCATCGCC
CTGATCATGAACAGTAGTGGCAGTACCGGATTGCCCAAGGGCGTAGCCCTACCGCACCGCACCGCTTGTG
TCCGATTCAGTCATGCCCGCGACCCCATCTTCGGCAACCAGATCATCCCCGACACCGCTATCCTCAGCGT
GGTGCCATTTCACCACGGCTTCGGCATGTTCACCACGCTGGGCTACTTGATCTGCGGCTTTCGGGTCGTG
CTCATGTACCGCTTCGAGGAGGAGCTATTCTTGCGCAGCTTGCAAGACTATAAGATTCAATCTGCCCTGC
TGGTGCCCACACTATTTAGCTTCTTCGCTAAGAGCACTCTCATCGACAAGTACGACCTAAGCAACTTGCA
CGAGATCGCCAGCGGCGGGGCGCCGCTCAGCAAGGAGGTAGGTGAGGCCGTGGCCAAACGCTTCCACCTA
CCAGGCATCCGCCAGGGCTACGGCCTGACAGAAACAACCAGCGCCATTCTGATCACCCCCGAAGGGGACG
ACAAGCCTGGCGCAGTAGGCAAGGTGGTGCCCTTCTTCGAGGCTAAGGTGGTGGACTTGGACACCGGTAA
GACACTGGGTGTGAACCAGCGCGGCGAGCTGTGCGTCCGTGGCCCCATGATCATGAGCGGCTACGTTAAC
AACCCCGAGGCTACAAACGCTCTCATCGACAAGGACGGCTGGCTGCACAGCGGCGACATCGCCTACTGGG
ACGAGGACGAGCACTTCTTCATCGTGGACCGGCTGAAGAGCCTGATCAAATACAAGGGCTACCAGGTAGC
CCCAGCCGAACTGGAGAGCATCCTGCTGCAACACCCCAACATCTTCGACGCCGGGGTCGCCGGCCTGCCC
GACGACGATGCCGGCGAGCTGCCCGCCGCAGTCGTCGTGCTGGAACACGGTAAAACCATGACCGAGAAGG
AGATCGTGGACTATGTGGCCAGCCAGGTTACAACCGCCAAGAAGCTGCGCGGTGGTGTTGTGTTCGTGGA
CGAGGTGCCTAAAGGACTGACCGGCAAGTTGGACGCCCGCAAGATCCGCGAGATTCTCATTAAGGCCAAG
AAGGGCGGCAAGATCGCCGTGTAATAATTCTAGAGTCGGGGCGGCCGGCCGCTTCGAGCAGACATGATAA
GATACATTGATGAGTTTGGACAAACCACAACTAGAATGCAGTGAAAAAAATGCTTTATTTGTGAAATTTG
TGATGCTATTGCTTTATTTGTAACCATTATAAGCTGCAATAAACAAGTTAACAACAACAATTGCATTCAT
TTTATGTTTCAGGTTCAGGGGGAGGTGTGGGAGGTTTTTTAAAGCAAGTAAAACCTCTACAAATGTGGTA
AAATCGATAAGGATCCGTCGACCGATGCCCTTGAGAGCCTTCAACCCAGTCAGCTCCTTCCGGTGGGCGC
GGGGCATGACTATCGTCGCCGCACTTATGACTGTCTTCTTTATCATGCAACTCGTAGGACAGGTGCCGGC
AGCGCTCTTCCGCTTCCTCGCTCACTGACTCGCTGCGCTCGGTCGTTCGGCTGCGGCGAGCGGTATCAGC
TCACTCAAAGGCGGTAATACGGTTATCCACAGAATCAGGGGATAACGCAGGAAAGAACATGTGAGCAAAA
GGCCAGCAAAAGGCCAGGAACCGTAAAAAGGCCGCGTTGCTGGCGTTTTTCCATAGGCTCCGCCCCCCTG
ACGAGCATCACAAAAATCGACGCTCAAGTCAGAGGTGGCGAAACCCGACAGGACTATAAAGATACCAGGC
GTTTCCCCCTGGAAGCTCCCTCGTGCGCTCTCCTGTTCCGACCCTGCCGCTTACCGGATACCTGTCCGCC
TTTCTCCCTTCGGGAAGCGTGGCGCTTTCTCATAGCTCACGCTGTAGGTATCTCAGTTCGGTGTAGGTCG
TTCGCTCCAAGCTGGGCTGTGTGCACGAACCCCCCGTTCAGCCCGACCGCTGCGCCTTATCCGGTAACTA
TCGTCTTGAGTCCAACCCGGTAAGACACGACTTATCGCCACTGGCAGCAGCCACTGGTAACAGGATTAGC
AGAGCGAGGTATGTAGGCGGTGCTACAGAGTTCTTGAAGTGGTGGCCTAACTACGGCTACACTAGAAGAA
CAGTATTTGGTATCTGCGCTCTGCTGAAGCCAGTTACCTTCGGAAAAAGAGTTGGTAGCTCTTGATCCGG
CAAACAAACCACCGCTGGTAGCGGTGGTTTTTTTGTTTGCAAGCAGCAGATTACGCGCAGAAAAAAAGGA
TCTCAAGAAGATCCTTTGATCTTTTCTACGGGGTCTGACGCTCAGTGGAACGAAAACTCACGTTAAGGGA
TTTTGGTCATGAGATTATCAAAAAGGATCTTCACCTAGATCCTTTTAAATTAAAAATGAAGTTTTAAATC
AATCTAAAGTATATATGAGTAAACTTGGTCTGACAGCGGCCGCAAATGCTAAACCACTGCAGTGGTTACC
AGTGCTTGATCAGTGAGGCACCGATCTCAGCGATCTGCCTATTTCGTTCGTCCATAGTGGCCTGACTCCC
CGTCGTGTAGATCACTACGATTCGTGAGGGCTTACCATCAGGCCCCAGCGCAGCAATGATGCCGCGAGAG
CCGCGTTCACCGGCCCCCGATTTGTCAGCAATGAACCAGCCAGCAGGGAGGGCCGAGCGAAGAAGTGGTC
CTGCTACTTTGTCCGCCTCCATCCAGTCTATGAGCTGCTGTCGTGATGCTAGAGTAAGAAGTTCGCCAGT
GAGTAGTTTCCGAAGAGTTGTGGCCATTGCTACTGGCATCGTGGTATCACGCTCGTCGTTCGGTATGGCT
TCGTTCAACTCTGGTTCCCAGCGGTCAAGCCGGGTCACATGATCACCCATATTATGAAGAAATGCAGTCA
GCTCCTTAGGGCCTCCGATCGTTGTCAGAAGTAAGTTGGCCGCGGTGTTGTCGCTCATGGTAATGGCAGC
ACTACACAATTCTCTTACCGTCATGCCATCCGTAAGATGCTTTTCCGTGACCGGCGAGTACTCAACCAAG
TCGTTTTGTGAGTAGTGTATACGGCGACCAAGCTGCTCTTGCCCGGCGTCTATACGGGACAACACCGCGC
CACATAGCAGTACTTTGAAAGTGCTCATCATCGGGAATCGTTCTTCGGGGCGGAAAGACTCAAGGATCTT
GCCGCTATTGAGATCCAGTTCGATATAGCCCACTCTTGCACCCAGTTGATCTTCAGCATCTTTTACTTTC
ACCAGCGTTTCGGGGTGTGCAAAAACAGGCAAGCAAAATGCCGCAAAGAAGGGAATGAGTGCGACACGAA
AATGTTGGATGCTCATACTCGTCCTTTTTCAATATTATTGAAGCATTTATCAGGGTTACTAGTACGTCTC
TCAAGGATAAGTAAGTAATATTAAGGTACGGGAGGTATTGGACAGGCCGCAATAAAATATCTTTATTTTC
ATTACATCTGTGTGTTGGTTTTTTGTGTGAATCGATAGTACTAACATACGCTCTCCATCAAAACAAAACG
AAACAAAACAAACTAGCAAAATAGGCTGTCCCCAGTGCAAGTGCAGGTGCCAGAACATTTCTCT
Features (pLannotate 1.2.2; 10 found; start..end, strand, type, name):
    940..956     +  promoter       chicken β-actin promoter (fragment): contains a 21-bp deletion relative to the standard chicken β-actin promoter
   1102..2754    +  CDS            luciferase: firefly luciferase synthetic luc2 version of the luciferase gene
   2798..2919    -  polyA_signal   SV40 poly(A) signal: SV40 polyadenylation signal
   2942..3010    -  CDS            large T antigen (fragment): large T antigen from SV40 (simian virus 40)
   3026..3158    +  CDS            TcR (fragment): tetracycline efflux protein; tet; confers resistance to tetracycline
   3338..3926    -  rep_origin     ori: high-copy-number ColE1/pMB1/pBR322/pUC origin of replication
   4126..4986    -  CDS            AmpR: β-lactamase confers resistance to ampicillin, carbenicillin, and related antibiotics
   4987..5028    -  promoter       AmpR promoter (fragment): bla
   5091..5139    +  polyA_signal   poly(A) signal: synthetic polyadenylation signal
   5153..5244    +  misc_feature   pause site: RNA polymerase II transcriptional pause signal from the human α2 globin gene
