>Addgene plasmid #110733 | pGL410-BRN2p | depositor full sequence | sequence record 216839 | pGL410-BRN2p sequence 5243 bps
GGCCTAACTGGCCGGTACCTGAGCTCGCTAGCCTCGAAGCCTTGATGGGAATGACTTACAAGCCGCGGTG
CGGGCTGAGCCTGCCTCTCTCGGGGTTCTTTCCCCAAGGGAGTGGGAGACAATTGGGCCTGGAACCTAAA
AGGAAGAGAGCCTGTGCTAGCCGCGGGGTAGAGGGGAAGGAGAAGAGCTTTGGGCAGAAGTGTCCGCACA
CCCTGGAGCAAGAGACACTTGTGCACTGAAATTCTAACCGTGGGATGCAAGGAGAGTTGAACAGGGGAAC
AGGTCTGGCTCTTGGCTCTAGGTTTAAGAGATACACACTGTGCGTGTGTCCCTAGGTGAATAAATCCGAC
TCCCGCTGGCTCGGTGCGACCCAGCTTTTCCCTTACCCCCTCCGTTTCCCCATCTTAAAGCCCTATTGGG
AAACGAAAGTGGACACCACTGCCTCCCGCCCCCCACCCCAATCCAAGTCTTCCAAGTGTCTGTGGCCGAT
AAGAGCACCGGGACCGCCCCCCTGCCGGTCTTCTCTGCCTGGGAGACAGATGGGGGGCGGGGCCCATCCG
AGAGAGGGCGGAGGAGGCCCCGGGTGAGGAAGAAGCGGGGGGGTGAGAACTGAGAGAATCTGAATCGGGA
GGCGAAGGGGACGGGGAGGAGGGCTAGGAGGACTCCGAGCCCGGGGGAGGGGGAGGGAGTAGCTCTGCGC
CAATCAGTGGCGCCGGCCTGGGAGGTTGCTAGCGGTATCCACGTAAATCAAAGGGCGCGGAGCCAATGGG
AGGGGGCGGAGGGGGCGGGGTCCAGGCGCGTGCCGCTGCGAGCCGGCGCTGCCAAGAGGGCGGGAGAGAG
CTGGAGAGAGCAGGGAGAGGGGGGAGCGCCGAGCTAGTCAGAGAGTGAGCGAGAGCGAGAAGGAGGGAGA
GGAGGAGAAAGAGAGCGAGGGCGGGCGGGAGGCGGCGGCGGCGGCAGCAGCAGCAGTAATAGCAGGAGCA
GCAACAGAAGGCGTCGGAGCGGGCGTCGGAGCTGCCCGCTGTGGGAGAGAGAGGAGACAGAAAGAGCGAT
CTGGCCTCGGCGGCCAAGCTTGGCAATCCGGTACTGTTGGTAAAGCCACCATGGAAGATGCCAAAAACAT
TAAGAAGGGCCCAGCGCCATTCTACCCACTCGAAGACGGGACCGCCGGCGAGCAGCTGCACAAAGCCATG
AAGCGCTACGCCCTGGTGCCCGGCACCATCGCCTTTACCGACGCACATATCGAGGTGGACATTACCTACG
CCGAGTACTTCGAGATGAGCGTTCGGCTGGCAGAAGCTATGAAGCGCTATGGGCTGAATACAAACCATCG
GATCGTGGTGTGCAGCGAGAATAGCTTGCAGTTCTTCATGCCCGTGTTGGGTGCCCTGTTCATCGGTGTG
GCTGTGGCCCCAGCTAACGACATCTACAACGAGCGCGAGCTGCTGAACAGCATGGGCATCAGCCAGCCCA
CCGTCGTATTCGTGAGCAAGAAAGGGCTGCAAAAGATCCTCAACGTGCAAAAGAAGCTACCGATCATACA
AAAGATCATCATCATGGATAGCAAGACCGACTACCAGGGCTTCCAAAGCATGTACACCTTCGTGACTTCC
CATTTGCCACCCGGCTTCAACGAGTACGACTTCGTGCCCGAGAGCTTCGACCGGGACAAAACCATCGCCC
TGATCATGAACAGTAGTGGCAGTACCGGATTGCCCAAGGGCGTAGCCCTACCGCACCGCACCGCTTGTGT
CCGATTCAGTCATGCCCGCGACCCCATCTTCGGCAACCAGATCATCCCCGACACCGCTATCCTCAGCGTG
GTGCCATTTCACCACGGCTTCGGCATGTTCACCACGCTGGGCTACTTGATCTGCGGCTTTCGGGTCGTGC
TCATGTACCGCTTCGAGGAGGAGCTATTCTTGCGCAGCTTGCAAGACTATAAGATTCAATCTGCCCTGCT
GGTGCCCACACTATTTAGCTTCTTCGCTAAGAGCACTCTCATCGACAAGTACGACCTAAGCAACTTGCAC
GAGATCGCCAGCGGCGGGGCGCCGCTCAGCAAGGAGGTAGGTGAGGCCGTGGCCAAACGCTTCCACCTAC
CAGGCATCCGCCAGGGCTACGGCCTGACAGAAACAACCAGCGCCATTCTGATCACCCCCGAAGGGGACGA
CAAGCCTGGCGCAGTAGGCAAGGTGGTGCCCTTCTTCGAGGCTAAGGTGGTGGACTTGGACACCGGTAAG
ACACTGGGTGTGAACCAGCGCGGCGAGCTGTGCGTCCGTGGCCCCATGATCATGAGCGGCTACGTTAACA
ACCCCGAGGCTACAAACGCTCTCATCGACAAGGACGGCTGGCTGCACAGCGGCGACATCGCCTACTGGGA
CGAGGACGAGCACTTCTTCATCGTGGACCGGCTGAAGAGCCTGATCAAATACAAGGGCTACCAGGTAGCC
CCAGCCGAACTGGAGAGCATCCTGCTGCAACACCCCAACATCTTCGACGCCGGGGTCGCCGGCCTGCCCG
ACGACGATGCCGGCGAGCTGCCCGCCGCAGTCGTCGTGCTGGAACACGGTAAAACCATGACCGAGAAGGA
GATCGTGGACTATGTGGCCAGCCAGGTTACAACCGCCAAGAAGCTGCGCGGTGGTGTTGTGTTCGTGGAC
GAGGTGCCTAAAGGACTGACCGGCAAGTTGGACGCCCGCAAGATCCGCGAGATTCTCATTAAGGCCAAGA
AGGGCGGCAAGATCGCCGTGTAATAATTCTAGAGTCGGGGCGGCCGGCCGCTTCGAGCAGACATGATAAG
ATACATTGATGAGTTTGGACAAACCACAACTAGAATGCAGTGAAAAAAATGCTTTATTTGTGAAATTTGT
GATGCTATTGCTTTATTTGTAACCATTATAAGCTGCAATAAACAAGTTAACAACAACAATTGCATTCATT
TTATGTTTCAGGTTCAGGGGGAGGTGTGGGAGGTTTTTTAAAGCAAGTAAAACCTCTACAAATGTGGTAA
AATCGATAAGGATCCGTCGACCGATGCCCTTGAGAGCCTTCAACCCAGTCAGCTCCTTCCGGTGGGCGCG
GGGCATGACTATCGTCGCCGCACTTATGACTGTCTTCTTTATCATGCAACTCGTAGGACAGGTGCCGGCA
GCGCTCTTCCGCTTCCTCGCTCACTGACTCGCTGCGCTCGGTCGTTCGGCTGCGGCGAGCGGTATCAGCT
CACTCAAAGGCGGTAATACGGTTATCCACAGAATCAGGGGATAACGCAGGAAAGAACATGTGAGCAAAAG
GCCAGCAAAAGGCCAGGAACCGTAAAAAGGCCGCGTTGCTGGCGTTTTTCCATAGGCTCCGCCCCCCTGA
CGAGCATCACAAAAATCGACGCTCAAGTCAGAGGTGGCGAAACCCGACAGGACTATAAAGATACCAGGCG
TTTCCCCCTGGAAGCTCCCTCGTGCGCTCTCCTGTTCCGACCCTGCCGCTTACCGGATACCTGTCCGCCT
TTCTCCCTTCGGGAAGCGTGGCGCTTTCTCATAGCTCACGCTGTAGGTATCTCAGTTCGGTGTAGGTCGT
TCGCTCCAAGCTGGGCTGTGTGCACGAACCCCCCGTTCAGCCCGACCGCTGCGCCTTATCCGGTAACTAT
CGTCTTGAGTCCAACCCGGTAAGACACGACTTATCGCCACTGGCAGCAGCCACTGGTAACAGGATTAGCA
GAGCGAGGTATGTAGGCGGTGCTACAGAGTTCTTGAAGTGGTGGCCTAACTACGGCTACACTAGAAGAAC
AGTATTTGGTATCTGCGCTCTGCTGAAGCCAGTTACCTTCGGAAAAAGAGTTGGTAGCTCTTGATCCGGC
AAACAAACCACCGCTGGTAGCGGTGGTTTTTTTGTTTGCAAGCAGCAGATTACGCGCAGAAAAAAAGGAT
CTCAAGAAGATCCTTTGATCTTTTCTACGGGGTCTGACGCTCAGTGGAACGAAAACTCACGTTAAGGGAT
TTTGGTCATGAGATTATCAAAAAGGATCTTCACCTAGATCCTTTTAAATTAAAAATGAAGTTTTAAATCA
ATCTAAAGTATATATGAGTAAACTTGGTCTGACAGCGGCCGCAAATGCTAAACCACTGCAGTGGTTACCA
GTGCTTGATCAGTGAGGCACCGATCTCAGCGATCTGCCTATTTCGTTCGTCCATAGTGGCCTGACTCCCC
GTCGTGTAGATCACTACGATTCGTGAGGGCTTACCATCAGGCCCCAGCGCAGCAATGATGCCGCGAGAGC
CGCGTTCACCGGCCCCCGATTTGTCAGCAATGAACCAGCCAGCAGGGAGGGCCGAGCGAAGAAGTGGTCC
TGCTACTTTGTCCGCCTCCATCCAGTCTATGAGCTGCTGTCGTGATGCTAGAGTAAGAAGTTCGCCAGTG
AGTAGTTTCCGAAGAGTTGTGGCCATTGCTACTGGCATCGTGGTATCACGCTCGTCGTTCGGTATGGCTT
CGTTCAACTCTGGTTCCCAGCGGTCAAGCCGGGTCACATGATCACCCATATTATGAAGAAATGCAGTCAG
CTCCTTAGGGCCTCCGATCGTTGTCAGAAGTAAGTTGGCCGCGGTGTTGTCGCTCATGGTAATGGCAGCA
CTACACAATTCTCTTACCGTCATGCCATCCGTAAGATGCTTTTCCGTGACCGGCGAGTACTCAACCAAGT
CGTTTTGTGAGTAGTGTATACGGCGACCAAGCTGCTCTTGCCCGGCGTCTATACGGGACAACACCGCGCC
ACATAGCAGTACTTTGAAAGTGCTCATCATCGGGAATCGTTCTTCGGGGCGGAAAGACTCAAGGATCTTG
CCGCTATTGAGATCCAGTTCGATATAGCCCACTCTTGCACCCAGTTGATCTTCAGCATCTTTTACTTTCA
CCAGCGTTTCGGGGTGTGCAAAAACAGGCAAGCAAAATGCCGCAAAGAAGGGAATGAGTGCGACACGAAA
ATGTTGGATGCTCATACTCGTCCTTTTTCAATATTATTGAAGCATTTATCAGGGTTACTAGTACGTCTCT
CAAGGATAAGTAAGTAATATTAAGGTACGGGAGGTATTGGACAGGCCGCAATAAAATATCTTTATTTTCA
TTACATCTGTGTGTTGGTTTTTTGTGTGAATCGATAGTACTAACATACGCTCTCCATCAAAACAAAACGA
AACAAAACAAACTAGCAAAATAGGCTGTCCCCAGTGCAAGTGCAGGTGCCAGAACATTTCTCT
Features (pLannotate 1.2.2; 10 found; start..end, strand, type, name):
    939..955     +  promoter       chicken β-actin promoter (fragment): contains a 21-bp deletion relative to the standard chicken β-actin promoter
   1101..2753    +  CDS            luciferase: firefly luciferase synthetic luc2 version of the luciferase gene
   2797..2918    -  polyA_signal   SV40 poly(A) signal: SV40 polyadenylation signal
   2941..3009    -  CDS            large T antigen (fragment): large T antigen from SV40 (simian virus 40)
   3025..3157    +  CDS            TcR (fragment): tetracycline efflux protein; tet; confers resistance to tetracycline
   3337..3925    -  rep_origin     ori: high-copy-number ColE1/pMB1/pBR322/pUC origin of replication
   4125..4985    -  CDS            AmpR: β-lactamase confers resistance to ampicillin, carbenicillin, and related antibiotics
   4986..5027    -  promoter       AmpR promoter (fragment): bla
   5090..5138    +  polyA_signal   poly(A) signal: synthetic polyadenylation signal
   5152..5243    +  misc_feature   pause site: RNA polymerase II transcriptional pause signal from the human α2 globin gene
