[The description below was written by a language model from this plasmid's Addgene catalogue record and pLannotate feature annotations shown in this document.]
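Description:
pGL410-BRN2p is a firefly luciferase reporter plasmid for measuring activity of the human BRN2 (POU3F2) promoter in mammalian cells. It is built on the pGL410 backbone, a promoterless luciferase reporter vector, with the promoter fragment introduced by Gibson cloning. In bacteria it is maintained through a high-copy ColE1/pUC-type origin of replication and selected with ampicillin via the β-lactamase (AmpR) gene. No mammalian selection marker is annotated, which is consistent with use by transient transfection.

The reporter is the synthetic luc2 version of firefly luciferase, followed by an SV40 polyadenylation signal. The roughly 1.1 kb preceding luc2 carries almost no annotation and is presumably where the BRN2 promoter insert lies, although neither the feature tables nor the catalogue fields define its boundaries or the genomic region it covers. The only hit in that stretch is a 17-bp match labelled as a chicken β-actin promoter fragment, which is too short to represent a functional element and is probably a chance similarity. The short SV40 large T antigen and tetracycline-resistance fragments likewise look like backbone remnants rather than working genes. Upstream of the insert region sit a synthetic poly(A) signal and an RNA polymerase II transcriptional pause site from the human α2 globin gene. Together these block read-through transcription from the plasmid backbone, so luciferase output reflects the cloned promoter alone.

The repository-sequenced and depositor-supplied records differ by a single nucleotide in length and give the same feature map. The associated publication concerns BRN2 activation following CDKN2A loss in melanoma invasion, a setting in which the plasmid would report BRN2 transcriptional regulation.
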