Addgene plasmid #110733: pGL410-BRN2p
Purpose: Luciferase reporter for the human BRN2 promoter
Depositing lab: Robert Judson-Torres. Depositing organization: University of California, San Francisco (UCSF). Publication: Bi-allelic Loss of CDKN2A Initiates Melanoma Invasion via BRN2 Activation. Zeng H, Jorapur A, Shain AH, Lang UE, Torres R, Zhang Y, McNeal AS, Botton T, Lin J, Donne M, Bastian IN, Yu R, North JP, Pincus L, Ruben BS, Joseph NM, Yeh I, Bastian BC, Judson RL. Cancer Cell. 2018 Jul 9;34(1):56-68.e9. doi: 10.1016/j.ccell.2018.05.014. PubMed 29990501.
Backbone
  Vector backbone: pGL410
  Vector type: Mammalian Expression, Luciferase
Growth in bacteria
  Bacterial resistance: Ampicillin, 100 μg/mL
  Growth temperature: 37°C
  Growth strain: DH5alpha
  Copy number: High Copy
Gene/Insert
  Gene/Insert name: BRN2 promoter luciferase (alt name: POU3F2)
  Species: H. sapiens (human)
  Entrez Gene: POU3F2 (a.k.a. BRN2, N-Oct3, OCT7, OTF-7, OTF7, POUF3, brn-2, oct-7)
  Cloning method: Gibson Cloning
Terms and licenses: Academic/Nonprofit Terms; Industry Terms: Not Available to Industry
How to cite: pGL410-BRN2p was a gift from Robert Judson-Torres (Addgene plasmid # 110733 ; http://n2t.net/addgene:110733 ; RRID:Addgene_110733)
